Addgene plasmid #199121: RB793
Purpose: This plasmid contains a barcoding cassette which gets integrated at Neut5 locus in Candida albicans genome
Depositing lab: Richard Bennett. Depositing organization: Brown University. Publication: Aneuploidy and gene dosage regulate filamentation and host colonization by Candida albicans. Kakade P, Sircaik S, Maufrais C, Ene IV, Bennett RJ. Proc Natl Acad Sci U S A. 2023 Mar 14;120(11):e2218163120. doi: 10.1073/pnas.2218163120. Epub 2023 Mar 9. PubMed 36893271.
Backbone
  Vector backbone: pRS314
  Backbone manufacturer: ATCC
  Backbone size w/o insert (bp): 6599
  Vector type: Yeast Expression
  Selectable markers: Nourseothricin
Growth in bacteria
  Bacterial resistance: Ampicillin, 100 μg/mL
  Growth temperature: 37°C
  Growth strain: DH5alpha
  Copy number: High Copy
Gene/Insert
  Gene/Insert name: 100 bp barcoding cassette
  Species: Synthetic
  Insert size (bp): 100
  Cloning method: Restriction Enzyme; 5′ cloning site SpeI (unknown if destroyed); 3′ cloning site ClaI (unknown if destroyed)
  Sequencing primers: 5′ GTGCCGTAAAGCACTAAATCGG; 3′ GTTACCTCACTCATTAGGCACCCC
Terms and licenses: Academic/Nonprofit Terms; Industry Terms: Not Available to Industry
Depositor comments: After restriction digestion with NgoMIV, this plasmid can be used to transform Candida strains which would barcode it with unique DNA barcodes
How to cite: RB793 was a gift from Richard Bennett (Addgene plasmid # 199121 ; http://n2t.net/addgene:199121 ; RRID:Addgene_199121)
