[The description below was written by a language model from this plasmid's Addgene catalogue record and pLannotate feature annotations shown in this document.]
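Description:
RB793 is a Candida albicans integrating plasmid built on the pRS314 yeast shuttle backbone and designed to place a short synthetic DNA barcode at the Neut5 locus of the C. albicans genome. In E. coli it is maintained as a high-copy plasmid through a ColE1/pUC-type origin and selected with ampicillin via the β-lactamase gene. The backbone also retains the usual pRS314 elements: the S. cerevisiae TRP1 auxotrophic marker with its own promoter, a CEN6/ARS segment for low-copy centromeric maintenance in budding yeast, phage f1/M13 origin fragments, and remnants of the pBluescript lacZα region with flanking T7 and T3 promoters.

The payload is a 100 bp synthetic barcoding cassette, recorded as cloned between SpeI and ClaI sites, together with a nourseothricin resistance marker. The marker consists of a streptothricin acetyltransferase coding sequence (annotated as sta from Streptomyces lavendulae) driven by the Ashbya gossypii TEF promoter and closed by the TEF terminator, providing dominant drug selection of Candida transformants. The automated feature table does not annotate the barcode itself or any Neut5 homology sequences; these presumably lie in the unannotated stretches around the fragmented multiple cloning site, but the record does not map them. According to the depositor's notes, the plasmid is linearised with NgoMIV before transformation, after which it integrates and tags the recipient strain with a unique DNA barcode. Such barcodes allow individual strains to be distinguished and tracked. The associated study concerned aneuploidy, gene dosage, filamentation and host colonisation in C. albicans.
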