Features (pLannotate 1.2.2; 23 found; start..end, strand, type, name):
    137..186     +  misc_feature   bom (fragment): basis of mobility region from pBR322
    324..471     +  promoter       TRP1 promoter: S. cerevisiae TRP1
    472..1146    +  CDS            TRP1: phosphoribosylanthranilate isomerase, required for tryptophan biosynthesis; S. cerevisiae TRP1; yeast auxotrophic marker
   1197..1248    +  misc_feature   bom (fragment): basis of mobility region from pBR322
   1249..1576    -  rep_origin     M13 ori (fragment) (sequence partly withheld): M13 bacteriophage origin of replication; arrow indicates direction of (+) strand synthesis
   1890..2019    -  rep_origin     f1 ori (fragment) (sequence partly withheld): f1 bacteriophage origin of replication; arrow indicates direction of (+) strand synthesis
   2023..2180    -  CDS            lacZα (fragment): LacZα fragment of β-galactosidase; lacZ fragment
   2183..2201    +  promoter       T7 promoter: promoter for bacteriophage T7 RNA polymerase
   2274..2471    -  terminator     TEF terminator: Ashbya gossypii TEF terminator
   2489..3058    -  CDS            sta: STA_STRLA - Experimental evidence at protein level: Swiss-Prot protein existence level 1. Involved in resistance to streptothricin, a broad-spectrum antibiotic produced by streptomycetes. Detoxifies streptothricin via acetylation of the beta amino group of the first beta-lysyl moiety of streptothricin. From Streptomyces lavendulae.
   3072..3415    -  promoter       TEF promoter: Ashbya gossypii TEF promoter
   3484..3502    -  promoter       T3 promoter: promoter for bacteriophage T3 RNA polymerase
   3547..3563    -  protein_bind   lac operator: The lac repressor binds to the lac operator to inhibit transcription in E. coli. This inhibition can be relieved by adding lactose or isopropyl-β-D-thiogalactopyranoside (IPTG). lac repressor encoded by lacI
   3571..3593    +  misc_feature   MCS (fragment): pBluescript multiple cloning site
   3649..3677    +  misc_feature   MCS (fragment): pBluescript multiple cloning site
   3942..3972    -  promoter       lac promoter: promoter for the E. coli lac operon
   3987..4008    -  protein_bind   CAP binding site: CAP binding activates transcription in the presence of cAMP. E. coli catabolite activator protein
   4021..4113    -  CDS            lacI (fragment): lac repressor; lacI; The lac repressor binds to the lac operator to inhibit transcription in E. coli. This inhibition can be relieved by adding lactose or isopropyl-β-D-thiogalactopyranoside (IPTG).
   4296..4884    -  rep_origin     ori: high-copy-number ColE1/pMB1/pBR322/pUC origin of replication
   5055..5915    -  CDS            AmpR: β-lactamase; bla; confers resistance to ampicillin, carbenicillin, and related antibiotics
   5916..6020    -  promoter       AmpR promoter: bla
   6057..6560    +  misc_feature   CEN/ARS: S. cerevisiae CEN6 centromere fused to an autonomously replicating sequence
   6628..35      +  CDS            rop (fragment) (across the origin): Rop protein, which maintains plasmids at low copy number; rop
>Addgene plasmid #199121 | RB793 | addgene full sequence | sequence record 392171 | Addgene NGS Result
TCGCGCGTTTCGGTGATGACGGTGAAAACCTCTGACACATGCAGCTCCCGGAGACGGTCACAGCTTGTCT
GTAAGCGGATGCCGGGAGCAGACAAGCCCGTCAGGGCGCGTCAGCGGGTGTTGGCGGGTGTCGGGGCTGG
CTTAACTATGCGGCATCAGAGCAGATTGTACTGAGAGTGCACCATAGATCACGACATTACTATATATATA
ATATAGGAAGCATTTAATAGAACAGCATCGTAATATATGTGTACTTTGCAGTTATGACGCCAGATGGCAG
TAGTGGAAGATATTCTTTATTGAAAAATAGCTTGTCACCTTACGTACAATCTTGATCCGGAGCTTTTCTT
TTTTTGCCGATTAAGAATTAATTCGGTCGAAAAAAGAAAAGGAGAGGGCCAAGAGGGAGGGCATTGGTGA
CTATTGAGCACGTGAGTATACGTGATTAAGCACACAAAGGCAGCTTGGAGTATGTCTGTTATTAATTTCA
CAGGTAGTTCTGGTCCATTGGTGAAAGTTTGCGGCTTGCAGAGCACAGAGGCCGCAGAATGTGCTCTAGA
TTCCGATGCTGACTTGCTGGGTATTATATGTGTGCCCAATAGAAAGAGAACAATTGACCCGGTTATTGCA
AGGAAAATTTCAAGTCTTGTAAAAGCATATAAAAATAGTTCAGGCACTCCGAAATACTTGGTTGGCGTGT
TTCGTAATCAACCTAAGGAGGATGTTTTGGCTCTGGTCAATGATTACGGCATTGATATCGTCCAACTGCA
TGGAGATGAGTCGTGGCAAGAATACCAAGAGTTCCTCGGTTTGCCAGTTATTAAAAGACTCGTATTTCCA
AAAGACTGCAACATACTACTCAGTGCAGCTTCACAGAAACCTCATTCGTTTATTCCCTTGTTTGATTCAG
AAGCAGGTGGGACAGGTGAACTTTTGGATTGGAACTCGATTTCTGACTGGGTTGGAAGGCAAGAGAGCCC
CGAAAGCTTACATTTTATGTTAGCTGGTGGACTGACGCCAGAAAATGTTGGTGATGCGCTTAGATTAAAT
GGCGTTATTGGTGTTGATGTAAGCGGAGGTGTGGAGACAAATGGTGTAAAAGACTCTAACAAAATAGCAA
ATTTCGTCAAAAATGCTAAGAAATAGGTTATTACTGAGTAGTATTTATTTAAGTATTGTTTGTGCACTTG
CCGATCTATGCGGTGTGAAATACCGCACAGATGCGTAAGGAGAAAATACCGCATCAGGAAATTGTAAGCG
TTAATATTTTGTTAAAATTCGCGTTAAATTTTTGTTAAATCAGCTCATTTTTTAACCAATAGGCCGAAAT
CGGCAAAATCCCTTATAAATCAAAAGAATAGACCGAGATAGGGT
[37 nt withheld, positions 1375-1411]
AAAGAACGTGGACTCCAACGTCAAAGG
[49 nt withheld, positions 1439-1487]
T
[87 nt withheld, positions 1489-1575]
GGCCGGCTAGGCCTTAACCCACTGAATTCTACATCGAACAAGAGAAACCTTTTTTTTTACTTTTTTCAAA
CTTGAACAAAGAAAAGAAAAAGAAAAAGAAAAAGCAATCACAGCTTATTAACGATTCGTGTTTAAATAAT
CAATTGAAAGGAAAATAGAAGATTTTTGAAAAAAAGTTATTGGTATTTATTAACTTAATATATCAGTAAC
ATCAAGAGAAAGAAACTGAATTATAAACAGAGTATGTGAAGCAATTGCAATTGCAATTATTAGAGATCCA
GAAAACTGAATTGTGCTTGAATACCACTTGTTTACCGGCG
[124 nt withheld, positions 1896-2019]
CCATTCGCCATTCAGGCTGCGCAACTGTTGGGAAGGGCGATCGGTGCGGGCCTCTTCGCTATTACGCCAG
CTGGCGAAAGGGGGATGTGCTGCAAGGCGATTAAGTTGGGTAACGCCAGGGTTTTCCCAGTCACGACGTT
GTAAAACGACGGCCAGTGAATTGTAATACGACTCACTATAGGGCGAATTGGGTACCGAATTCGAGCTCGT
TTAAACGTCGACACTGGATGGCGGCGTTAGTATCGAATCGACAGCAGTATAGCGACCAGCATTCACATAC
GATTGACGCATGATATTACTTTCTGCGCACTTAACTTCGCATCTGGGCAGATGATGTCGAGGCGAAAAAA
AATATAAATCACGCTAACATTTGATTAAAATAGAACAACTACAATATAAAAAAACTATACAAATGACAAG
TTCTTGAAAACAAGAATCTTTTTATTGTCAGTACTGACTCGAGTTATTATGGACATGGCATAGACATATA
CAAAGCTTGTTCACCATCGGAAGCAGTACCATCGTATAAAGCAGTATCCAAACCACACAAAGTGAAACCC
ATTCTTCTATAAGCATGAATAGCTGGAGCATTAACATTGGTAACTTCCAACCACAAATGACCAGCACCTC
TTTCTCTGGCGAATTCAGTAGCCAAACCCATCAAAGCTCTACCAACACCATGACCTCTATGTTCTGGAGC
AACTTCAATATCTTCAACAGTCAATCTTCTGTTCCAACCAGAATAAGAAACAACAACGAAACCAGCCAAA
TCACCATCATCACCATAAGCAACGAAAGTTCTAGAATCTGGATCACCATCTTCACCAGCATCGGATTCAT
CATCGGATTCATCATCTGGGAAAACCTTAGTCAATGGTGGATCAACTGGAACTTCTCTCAAAGTGAAACC
ATCACCAGTAGCAGTAACTCTAAAAACAGTATCGGTAGTGAAAGAACCATCCAAAGCTTCAATAGCTTCA
GCATCACCTGGAACAGAAGTTCTGTATCTATAAGCAGTATCATCCAAAGTAGTAGACATAATTGTAGGAT
CCGGTTGTTTATGTTCGGATGTGATGTGAGAACTGTATCCTAGCAAGATTTTAAAAGGAAGTATATGAAA
GAAGAACCTCAGTGGCAAATCCTAACCTTTTATATTTCTCTACAGGGGCGCGGCGTGGGGACAATTCAAC
GCGTCTGTGAGGGGAGCGTTTCCCTGCTCGCAGGTCTGCAGCGAGGAGCCGTAATTTTTGCTTCGCGCCG
TGCGGCCATCAAAATGTATGGACGCAAATGATTATACATGGGGATGTATGGGCTAAATGTACGGGCGACA
GTCACATCATGCCCCTGAGCTGCGCACGTCAAGACTGTCAAGGAGGGTATTCTGGGCCTCCATGTCGCTG
GCCGGGTGACCCGGCGGGGACGAGGCAAGCTTGATATCCCGCGGTGGAGCTCCAGCTTTTGTTCCCTTTA
GTGAGGGTTAATTTCGAGCTTGGCGTAATCATGGTCATAGCTGTTTCCTGTGTGAAATTGTTATCCGCTC
ACAATTCCACATGGCGGCCGCTCTAGAACTAGTGATGTCCACGAGGTCTCTACTATATGTGAAGGCATGG
CGTCGACCTGCAGCGTACGATCGATACCGTCGACCTCGAGGGGGGGCCGGAAGGACGATGAAGGAGAGAA
AGTAGTAAGACAATATGACTTTGGACAGACATGAGATAAAAGTTTTAAAGGACAAGAAAAGGTTCGGGTT
AAAAGATGAGTATTGTATTTTTTCAAAATATCAATGCTTTTTCTGTTCTTGGGTTAGTGGTACCACCATT
GGTGATAAAACCTTTGGGGAGCCTCCTCCGAGCTTTCTCTTTGTTACTTTTTTTCTCAACTGATACTTGT
CATTCTTACTACAATTACAGGCCTAGCCGGCCCAACATAGGAGCCGGAAGCATAAAGTGTAAAGCCTGGG
GTGCCTAATGAGTGAGCTAACTCACATTAATTGCGTTGCGCTCACTGCCCGCTTTCCAGTCGGGAAACCT
GTCGTGCCAGCTGCATTAATGAATCGGCCAACGCGCGGGGAGAGGCGGTTTGCGTATTGGGCGCTCTTCC
GCTTCCTCGCTCACTGACTCGCTGCGCTCGGTCGTTCGGCTGCGGCGAGCGGTATCAGCTCACTCAAAGG
CGGTAATACGGTTATCCACAGAATCAGGGGATAACGCAGGAAAGAACATGTGAGCAAAAGGCCAGCAAAA
GGCCAGGAACCGTAAAAAGGCCGCGTTGCTGGCGTTTTTCCATAGGCTCCGCCCCCCTGACGAGCATCAC
AAAAATCGACGCTCAAGTCAGAGGTGGCGAAACCCGACAGGACTATAAAGATACCAGGCGTTTCCCCCTG
GAAGCTCCCTCGTGCGCTCTCCTGTTCCGACCCTGCCGCTTACCGGATACCTGTCCGCCTTTCTCCCTTC
GGGAAGCGTGGCGCTTTCTCATAGCTCACGCTGTAGGTATCTCAGTTCGGTGTAGGTCGTTCGCTCCAAG
CTGGGCTGTGTGCACGAACCCCCCGTTCAGCCCGACCGCTGCGCCTTATCCGGTAACTATCGTCTTGAGT
CCAACCCGGTAAGACACGACTTATCGCCACTGGCAGCAGCCACTGGTAACAGGATTAGCAGAGCGAGGTA
TGTAGGCGGTGCTACAGAGTTCTTGAAGTGGTGGCCTAACTACGGCTACACTAGAAGAACAGTATTTGGT
ATCTGCGCTCTGCTGAAGCCAGTTACCTTCGGAAAAAGAGTTGGTAGCTCTTGATCCGGCAAACAAACCA
CCGCTGGTAGCGGTGGTTTTTTTGTTTGCAAGCAGCAGATTACGCGCAGAAAAAAAGGATCTCAAGAAGA
TCCTTTGATCTTTTCTACGGGGTCTGACGCTCAGTGGAACGAAAACTCACGTTAAGGGATTTTGGTCATG
AGATTATCAAAAAGGATCTTCACCTAGATCCTTTTAAATTAAAAATGAAGTTTTAAATCAATCTAAAGTA
TATATGAGTAAACTTGGTCTGACAGTTACCAATGCTTAATCAGTGAGGCACCTATCTCAGCGATCTGTCT
ATTTCGTTCATCCATAGTTGCCTGACTCCCCGTCGTGTAGATAACTACGATACGGGAGGGCTTACCATCT
GGCCCCAGTGCTGCAATGATACCGCGAGACCCACGCTCACCGGCTCCAGATTTATCAGCAATAAACCAGC
CAGCCGGAAGGGCCGAGCGCAGAAGTGGTCCTGCAACTTTATCCGCCTCCATCCAGTCTATTAATTGTTG
CCGGGAAGCTAGAGTAAGTAGTTCGCCAGTTAATAGTTTGCGCAACGTTGTTGCCATTGCTACAGGCATC
GTGGTGTCACGCTCGTCGTTTGGTATGGCTTCATTCAGCTCCGGTTCCCAACGATCAAGGCGAGTTACAT
GATCCCCCATGTTGTGCAAAAAAGCGGTTAGCTCCTTCGGTCCTCCGATCGTTGTCAGAAGTAAGTTGGC
CGCAGTGTTATCACTCATGGTTATGGCAGCACTGCATAATTCTCTTACTGTCATGCCATCCGTAAGATGC
TTTTCTGTGACTGGTGAGTACTCAACCAAGTCATTCTGAGAATAGTGTATGCGGCGACCGAGTTGCTCTT
GCCCGGCGTCAATACGGGATAATACCGCGCCACATAGCAGAACTTTAAAAGTGCTCATCATTGGAAAACG
TTCTTCGGGGCGAAAACTCTCAAGGATCTTACCGCTGTTGAGATCCAGTTCGATGTAACCCACTCGTGCA
CCCAACTGATCTTCAGCATCTTTTACTTTCACCAGCGTTTCTGGGTGAGCAAAAACAGGAAGGCAAAATG
CCGCAAAAAAGGGAATAAGGGCGACACGGAAATGTTGAATACTCATACTCTTCCTTTTTCAATATTATTG
AAGCATTTATCAGGGTTATTGTCTCATGAGCGGATACATATTTGAATGTATTTAGAAAAATAAACAAATA
GGGGTTCCGCGCACATTTCCCCGAAAAGTGCCACCTGGGTCCTTTTCATCACGTGCTATAAAAATAATTA
TAATTTAAATTTTTTAATATAAATATATAAATTAAAAATAGAAAGTAAAAAAAGAAATTAAAGAAAAAAT
AGTTTTTGTTTTCCGAAGATGTAAAAGACTCTAGGGGGATCGCCAACAAATACTACCTTTTATCTTGCTC
TTCCTGCTCTCAGGTATTAATGCCGAATTGTTTCATCTTGTCTGTGTAGAAGACCACACACGAAAATCCT
GTGATTTTACATTTTACTTATCGTTAATCGAATGTATATCTATTTAATCTGCTTTTCTTGTCTAATAAAT
ATATATGTAAAGTACGCTTTTTGTTGAAATTTTTTAAACCTTTGTTTATTTTTTTTTCTTCATTCCGTAA
CTCTTCTACCTTCTTTATTTACTTTCTAAAATCCAAATACAAAACATAAAAATAAATAAACACAGAGTAA
ATTCCCAAATTATTCCATCATTAAAAGATACGAGGCGCGTGTAAGTTACAGGCAAGCGATCCGTCTAAGA
AACCATTATTATCATGACATTAACCTATAAAAATAGGCGTATCACGAGGCCCTTTCGTC
