>Addgene plasmid #199121 | RB793 | depositor partial sequence | sequence record 385604 | Barcoding cassette containing BC1 cloned in pDIS3 at SpeI_ClaI sites by CPEC method
TGGCGGCCGCTCTAGAACTAGTGATGTCCACGAGGTCTCTACTATATGTGAAGGCATGGCGTCGACCTGC
AGCGTACGATCGATACCGTCGACCTCGAGG
